Addgene plasmid #124287: Col7A1-CRISPR-gRNA#exon3-(pSpCas9(BB)-2A-Puro (PX459) V2.0)
Purpose: sgRNA against human Col7A1
Depositing lab: Katalin Josvay & Csaba Vizler. Depositing organization: HUN-REN Biological Research Centre Szeged (HUN-REN Szegedi Biológiai Kutatóközpont).
Backbone
  Vector backbone: pSpCas9(BB)-2A-Puro (PX459) V2.0
  Backbone manufacturer: Feng Zhang (Addgene plasmid # 62988)
  Backbone size w/o insert (bp): 9200
  Vector type: CRISPR
  Selectable markers: Puromycin
Growth in bacteria
  Bacterial resistance: Ampicillin, 100 μg/mL
  Growth temperature: 37°C
  Growth strain: NEB Stable
  Copy number: Unknown
Gene/Insert
  Gene/Insert name: Collagen type VII alpha 1 chain (alt name: COL7A1)
  gRNA/shRNA sequence: (g)CTTGTAGCTAAGCTCACGGA
  Species: H. sapiens (human)
  Insert size (bp): 21
  Entrez Gene: COL7A1 (a.k.a. EBD1, EBDCT, EBR1, NDNC8)
  Cloning method: Restriction Enzyme; 5′ cloning site BbsI (destroyed during cloning); 3′ cloning site BbsI (destroyed during cloning)
  Sequencing primers: 5′ U6-fw: GGGCCTATTTCCCATGATTCCTTC
Terms and licenses: Academic/Nonprofit Terms; Industry Terms: Not Available to Industry
Depositor comments: Plus "G" was routinely added because U6 promoter prefers "G" as the first transcribed nucleotide. gRNA sequence contains at least 3 mismatches, and was selected by choosing the highest scored sequence from different programs and databases.
How to cite: Col7A1-CRISPR-gRNA#exon3-(pSpCas9(BB)-2A-Puro (PX459) V2.0) was a gift from Katalin Josvay & Csaba Vizler (Addgene plasmid # 124287 ; http://n2t.net/addgene:124287 ; RRID:Addgene_124287)
