[The description below was written by a language model from this plasmid's Addgene catalogue record.]
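Description:
Col7A1-CRISPR-gRNA#exon3-(pSpCas9(BB)-2A-Puro (PX459) V2.0) is an all-in-one mammalian CRISPR plasmid built on the pSpCas9(BB)-2A-Puro (PX459) V2.0 backbone, recorded as about 9.2 kb without insert. It is propagated in E. coli under ampicillin selection, and it provides puromycin resistance for selecting transfected mammalian cells. As the backbone name indicates, Streptococcus pyogenes Cas9 is linked to the puromycin resistance gene through a 2A self-cleaving peptide. Both proteins are therefore produced from a single transcript, and puromycin selection enriches for cells that also express the nuclease. The record gives no feature table, so the promoter driving Cas9 and the other backbone elements are not explicitly listed.

The insert is a 21-nt guide sequence directed against the human collagen type VII alpha 1 chain gene (COL7A1), with the construct name indicating exon 3 as the target. It was cloned into the BbsI sites of the guide RNA cassette, and both sites were destroyed in the process. This places the spacer downstream of the U6 promoter, a placement consistent with the U6 forward sequencing primer and the depositor's notes. An extra 5′ G was added to the 20-nt spacer because U6 prefers G as the first transcribed nucleotide. The depositors state that the guide "contains at least 3 mismatches", presumably meaning relative to potential off-target sites. They chose it as the top-scoring candidate across several design programs and databases.

The stated purpose is simply an sgRNA against human COL7A1. The design suits Cas9-mediated cleavage and disruption of the gene in transfected human cells, followed by transient puromycin enrichment.
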