>Addgene plasmid #124287 | Col7A1-CRISPR-gRNA#exon3-(pSpCas9(BB)-2A-Puro (PX459) V2.0) | addgene partial sequence | sequence record 240484 | Addgene Partial NGS Result
GGGCGAGGCGGAGAGGTGCGGCGGCAGCCAATCAGAGCGGCGCGCTCCGAAAGTTTCCTTTTATGGCGAG
GCGGCGGCGGCGGCGGCCCTATAAAAAGCGAAGCGCGCGGCGGGCGGGAGTCGCTGCGCGCTGCCTTCGC
CCCGTGCCCCGCTCCGCCGCCGCCTCGCGCCGCCCGCCCCGGCTCTGACTGACCGCGTTACTCCCACAGG
TGAGCGGGCGGGACGGCCCTTCTCCTCCGGGCTGTAATTAGCTGAGCAAGAGGTAAGGGTTTAAGGGATG
GTTGGTTGGTGGGGTATTAATGTTTAATTACCTGGAGCACCTGCCTGAAATCACTTTTTTTCAGGTTGGA
CCGGTGCCACCATGGACTATAAGGACCACGACGGAGACTACAAGGATCATGATATTGATTACAAAGACGA
TGACGATAAGATGGCCCCAAAGAAGAAGCGGAAGGTCGGTATCCACGGAGTCCCAGCAGCCGACAAGAAG
TACAGCATCGGCCTGGACATCGGCACCAACTCTGTGGGCTGGGCCGTGATCACCGACGAGTACAAGGTGC
CCAGCAAGAAATTCAAGGTGCTGGGCAACACCGACCGGCACAGCATCAAGAAGAACCTGATCGGAGCCCT
GCTGTTCGACAGCGGCGAAACAGCCGAGGCCACCCGGCTGAAGAGAACCGCCAGAAGAAGATACACCAGA
CGGAAGAACCGGATCTGCTATCTGCAAGAGATCTTCAGCAACGAGATGGCCAAGGTGGACGACAGCTTCT
TCCACAGACTGGAAGAGTCCTTCCTGGTGGAAGAGGATAAGAAGCACGAGCGGCACCCCATCTTCGGCAA
CATCGTGGACGAGGTGGCCTACCACGAGAAGTACCCCACCATCTACCACCTGAGAAAGAAACTGGTGGAC
AGCACCGACAAGGCCGACCTGCGGCTGATCTATCTGGCCCTGGCCCACATGATCAAGTTCCGGGGCCACT
TCCTGATCGAGGGCGACCTGAACCCCGACAACAGCGACGTGGACAAGCTGTTCATCCAGCTGGTGCAGAC
CTACAACCAGCTGTTCGAGGAAAACCCCATCAACGCCAGCGGCGTGGACGCCAAGGCCATCCTGTCTGCC
AGACTGAGCAAGAGCAGACGGCTGGAAAATCTGATCGCCCAGCTGCCCGGCGAGAAGAAGAATGGCCTGT
TCGGAAACCTGATTGCCCTGAGCCTGGGCCTGACCCCCAACTTCAAGAGCAACTTCGACCTGGCCGAGGA
TGCCAAACTGCAGCTGAGCAAGGACACCTACGACGACGACCTGGACAACCTGCTGGCCCAGATCGGCGAC
CAGTACGCCGACCTGTTTCTGGCCGCCAAGAACCTGTCCGACGCCATCCTGCTGAGCGACATCCTGAGAG
TGAACACCGAGATCACCAAGGCCCCCCTGAGCGCCTCTATGATCAAGAGATACGACGAGCACCACCAGGA
CCTGACCCTGCTGAAAGCTCTCGTGCGGCAGCAGCTGCCTGAGAAGTACAAAGAGATTTTCTTCGACCAG
AGCAAGAACGGCTACGCCGGCTACATTGACGGCGGAGCCAGCCAGGAAGAGTTCTACAAGTTCATCAAGC
CCATCCTGGAAAAGATGGACGGCACCGAGGAACTGCTCGTGAAGCTGAACAGAGAGGACCTGCTGCGGAA
GCAGCGGACCTTCGACAACGGCAGCATCCCCCACCAGATCCACCTGGGAGAGCTGCACGCCATTCTGCGG
CGGCAGGAAGATTTTTACCCATTCCTGAAGGACAACCGGGAAAAGATCGAGAAGATCCTGACCTTCCGCA
TCCCCTACTACGTGGGCCCTCTGGCCAGGGGAAACAGCAGATTCGCCTGGATGACCAGAAAGAGCGAGGA
AACCATCACCCCCTGGAACTTCGAGGAAGTGGTGGACAAGGGCGCTTCCGCCCAGAGCTTCATCGAGCGG
ATGACCAACTTCGATAAGAACCTGCCCAACGAGAAGGTGCTGCCCAAGCACAGCCTGCTGTACGAGTACT
TCACCGTGTATAACGAGCTGACCAAAGTGAAATACGTGACCGAGGGAATGAGAAAGCCCGCCTTCCTGAG
CGGCGAGCAGAAAAAGGCCATCGTGGACCTGCTGTTCAAGACCAACCGGAAAGTGACCGTGAAGCAGCTG
AAAGAGGACTACTTCAAGAAAATCGAGTGCTTCGACTCCGTGGAAATCTCCGGCGTGGAAGATCGGTTCA
ACGCCTCCCTGGGCACATACCACGATCTGCTGAAAATTATCAAGGACAAGGACTTCCTGGACAATGAGGA
AAACGAGGACATTCTGGAAGATATCGTGCTGACCCTGACACTGTTTGAGGACAGAGAGATGATCGAGGAA
CGGCTGAAAACCTATGCCCACCTGTTCGACGACAAAGTGATGAAGCAGCTGAAGCGGCGGAGATACACCG
GCTGGGGCAGGCTGAGCCGGAAGCTGATCAACGGCATCCGGGACAAGCAGTCCGGCAAGACAATCCTGGA
TTTCCTGAAGTCCGACGGCTTCGCCAACAGAAACTTCATGCAGCTGATCCACGACGACAGCCTGACCTTT
AAAGAGGACATCCAGAAAGCCCAGGTGTCCGGCCAGGGCGATAGCCTGCACGAGCACATTGCCAATCTGG
CCGGCAGCCCCGCCATTAAGAAGGGCATCCTGCAGACAGTGAAGGTGGTGGACGAGCTCGTGAAAGTGAT
GGGCCGGCACAAGCCCGAGAACATCGTGATCGAAATGGCCAGAGAGAACCAGACCACCCAGAAGGGACAG
AAGAACAGCCGCGAGAGAATGAAGCGGATCGAAGAGGGCATCAAAGAGCTGGGCAGCCAGATCCTGAAAG
AACACCCCGTGGAAAACACCCAGCTGCAGAACGAGAAGCTGTACCTGTACTACCTGCAGAATGGGCGGGA
TATGTACGTGGACCAGGAACTGGACATCAACCGGCTGTCCGACTACGATGTGGACCATATCGTGCCTCAG
AGCTTTCTGAAGGACGACTCCATCGACAACAAGGTGCTGACCAGAAGCGACAAGAACCGGGGCAAGAGCG
ACAACGTGCCCTCCGAAGAGGTCGTGAAGAAGATGAAGAACTACTGGCGGCAGCTGCTGAACGCCAAGCT
GATTACCCAGAGAAAGTTCGACAATCTGACCAAGGCCGAGAGAGGCGGCCTGAGCGAACTGGATAAGGCC
GGCTTCATCAAGAGACAGCTGGTGGAAACCCGGCAGATCACAAAGCACGTGGCACAGATCCTGGACTCCC
GGATGAACACTAAGTACGACGAGAATGACAAGCTGATCCGGGAAGTGAAAGTGATCACCCTGAAGTCCAA
GCTGGTGTCCGATTTCCGGAAGGATTTCCAGTTTTACAAAGTGCGCGAGATCAACAACTACCACCACGCC
CACGACGCCTACCTGAACGCCGTCGTGGGAACCGCCCTGATCAAAAAGTACCCTAAGCTGGAAAGCGAGT
TCGTGTACGGCGACTACAAGGTGTACGACGTGCGGAAGATGATCGCCAAGAGCGAGCAGGAAATCGGCAA
GGCTACCGCCAAGTACTTCTTCTACAGCAACATCATGAACTTTTTCAAGACCGAGATTACCCTGGCCAAC
GGCGAGATCCGGAAGCGGCCTCTGATCGAGACAAACGGCGAAACCGGGGAGATCGTGTGGGATAAGGGCC
GGGATTTTGCCACCGTGCGGAAAGTGCTGAGCATGCCCCAAGTGAATATCGTGAAAAAGACCGAGGTGCA
GACAGGCGGCTTCAGCAAAGAGTCTATCCTGCCCAAGAGGAACAGCGATAAGCTGATCGCCAGAAAGAAG
GACTGGGACCCTAAGAAGTACGGCGGCTTCGACAGCCCCACCGTGGCCTATTCTGTGCTGGTGGTGGCCA
AAGTGGAAAAGGGCAAGTCCAAGAAACTGAAGAGTGTGAAAGAGCTGCTGGGGATCACCATCATGGAAAG
AAGCAGCTTCGAGAAGAATCCCATCGACTTTCTGGAAGCCAAGGGCTACAAAGAAGTGAAAAAGGACCTG
ATCATCAAGCTGCCTAAGTACTCCCTGTTCGAGCTGGAAAACGGCCGGAAGAGAATGCTGGCCTCTGCCG
GCGAACTGCAGAAGGGAAACGAACTGGCCCTGCCCTCCAAATATGTGAACTTCCTGTACCTGGCCAGCCA
CTATGAGAAGCTGAAGGGCTCCCCCGAGGATAATGAGCAGAAACAGCTGTTTGTGGAACAGCACAAGCAC
TACCTGGACGAGATCATCGAGCAGATCAGCGAGTTCTCCAAGAGAGTGATCCTGGCCGACGCTAATCTGG
ACAAAGTGCTGTCCGCCTACAACAAGCACCGGGATAAGCCCATCAGAGAGCAGGCCGAGAATATCATCCA
CCTGTTTACCCTGACCAATCTGGGAGCCCCTGCCGCCTTCAAGTACTTTGACACCACCATCGACCGGAAG
AGGTACACCAGCACCAAAGAGGTGCTGGACGCCACCCTGATCCACCAGAGCATCACCGGCCTGTACGAGA
CACGGATCGACCTGTCTCAGCTGGGAGGCGACAAAAGGCCGGCGGCCACGAAAAAGGCCGGCCAGGCAAA
AAAGAAAAAGGAATTCGGCAGTGGAGAGGGCAGAGGAAGTCTGCTAACATGCGGTGACGTCGAGGAGAAT
CCTGGCCCAATGACCGAGTACAAGCCCACGGTGCGCCTCGCCACCCGCGACGACGTCCCCAGGGCCGTAC
GCACCCTCGCCGCCGCGTTCGCCGACTACCCCGCCACGCGCCACACCGTCGATCCGGACCGCCACATCGA
GCGGGTCACCGAGCTGCAAGAACTCTTCCTCACGCGCGTCGGGCTCGACATCGGCAAGGTGTGGGTCGCG
GACGACGGCGCCGCGGTGGCGGTCTGGACCACGCCGGAGAGCGTCGAAGCGGGGGCGGTGTTCGCCGAGA
TCGGCCCGCGCATGGCCGAGTTGAGCGGTTCCCGGCTGGCCGCGCAGCAACAGATGGAAGGCCTCCTGGC
GCCGCACCGGCCCAAGGAGCCCGCGTGGTTCCTGGCCACCGTCGGAGTCTCGCCCGACCACCAGGGCAAG
GGTCTGGGCAGCGCCGTCGTGCTCCCCGGAGTGGAGGCGGCCGAGCGCGCCGGGGTGCCCGCCTTCCTGG
AGACCTCCGCGCCCCGCAACCTCCCCTTCTACGAGCGGCTCGGCTTCACCGTCACCGCCGACGTCGAGGT
GCCCGAAGGACCGCGCACCTGGTGCATGACCCGCAAGCCCGGTGCCTGAGAATTCTAACTAGAGCTCGCT
GATCAGCCTCGACTGTGCCTTCTAGTTGCCAGCCATCTGTTGTTTGCCCCTCCCCCGTGCCTTCCTTGAC
CCTGGAAGGTGCCACTCCCACTGTCCTTTCCTAATAAAATGAGGAAATTGCATCGCATTGTCTGAGTAGG
TGTCATTCTATTCTGGGGGGTGGGGTGGGGCAGGACAGCAAGGGGGAGGATTGGGAAGAGAATAGCAGGC
ATGCTGGGGAGCGGCCGCAGGAACCCCTAGTGATGGAGTTGGCCACTCCCTCTCTGCGCGCTCGCTCGCT
CACTGAGGCCGGGCGACCAAAGGTCGCCCGACGCCCGGGCTTTGCCCGGGCGGCCTCAGTGAGCGAGCGA
GCGCGCAGCTGCCTGCAGGGGCGCCTGATGCGGTATTTTCTCCTTACGCATCTGTGCGGTATTTCACACC
GCATA
[95 nt withheld, positions 5746-5840]
T
[46 nt withheld, positions 5842-5887]
C
[141 nt withheld, positions 5889-6029]
CCTTTGACGTTGGAGTCCACGTTCTTT
[37 nt withheld, positions 6057-6093]
ACTCTATCTCGGGCTATTCTTTTGATTTATAAGGGATTTTGCCGATTTCGGTCTATTGGTTAAAAAATGA
GCTGATTTAACAAAAATTTAACGCGAATTTTAACAAAATATTAACGTTTACAATTTTATGGTGCACTCTC
AGTACAATCTGCTCTGATGCCGCATAGTTAAGCCAGCCCCGACACCCGCCAACACCCGCTGACGCGCCCT
GACGGGCTTGTCTGCTCCCGGCATCCGCTTACAGACAAGCTGTGACCGTCTCCGGGAGCTGCATGTGTCA
GAGGTTTTCACCGTCATCACCGAAACGCGCGAGACGAAAGGGCCTCGTGATACGCCTATTTTTATAGGTT
AATGTCATGATAATAATGGTTTCTTAGACGTCAGGTGGCACTTTTCGGGGAAATGTGCGCGGAACCCCTA
TTTGTTTATTTTTCTAAATACATTCAAATATGTATCCGCTCATGAGACAATAACCCTGATAAATGCTTCA
ATAATATTGAAAAAGGAAGAGTATGAGTATTCAACATTTCCGTGTCGCCCTTATTCCCTTTTTTGCGGCA
TTTTGCCTTCCTGTTTTTGCTCACCCAGAAACGCTGGTGAAAGTAAAAGATGCTGAAGATCAGTTGGGTG
CACGAGTGGGTTACATCGAACTGGATCTCAACAGCGGTAAGATCCTTGAGAGTTTTCGCCCCGAAGAACG
TTTTCCAATGATGAGCACTTTTAAAGTTCTGCTATGTGGCGCGGTATTATCCCGTATTGACGCCGGGCAA
GAGCAACTCGGTCGCCGCATACACTATTCTCAGAATGACTTGGTTGAGTACTCACCAGTCACAGAAAAGC
ATCTTACGGATGGCATGACAGTAAGAGAATTATGCAGTGCTGCCATAACCATGAGTGATAACACTGCGGC
CAACTTACTTCTGACAACGATCGGAGGACCGAAGGAGCTAACCGCTTTTTTGCACAACATGGGGGATCAT
GTAACTCGCCTTGATCGTTGGGAACCGGAGCTGAATGAAGCCATACCAAACGACGAGCGTGACACCACGA
TGCCTGTAGCAATGGCAACAACGTTGCGCAAACTATTAACTGGCGAACTACTTACTCTAGCTTCCCGGCA
ACAATTAATAGACTGGATGGAGGCGGATAAAGTTGCAGGACCACTTCTGCGCTCGGCCCTTCCGGCTGGC
TGGTTTATTGCTGATAAATCTGGAGCCGGTGAGCGTGGAAGCCGCGGTATCATTGCAGCACTGGGGCCAG
ATGGTAAGCCCTCCCGTATCGTAGTTATCTACACGACGGGGAGTCAGGCAACTATGGATGAACGAAATAG
ACAGATCGCTGAGATAGGTGCCTCACTGATTAAGCATTGGTAACTGTCAGACCAAGTTTACTCATATATA
CTTTAGATTGATTTAAAACTTCATTTTTAATTTAAAAGGATCTAGGTGAAGATCCTTTTTGATAATCTCA
TGACCAAAATCCCTTAACGTGAGTTTTCGTTCCACTGAGCGTCAGACCCCGTAGAAAAGATCAAAGGATC
TTCTTGAGATCCTTTTTTTCTGCGCGTAATCTGCTGCTTGCAAACAAAAAAACCACCGCTACCAGCGGTG
GTTTGTTTGCCGGATCAAGAGCTACCAACTCTTTTTCCGAAGGTAACTGGCTTCAGCAGAGCGCAGATAC
CAAATACTGTTCTTCTAGTGTAGCCGTAGTTAGGCCACCACTTCAAGAACTCTGTAGCACCGCCTACATA
CCTCGCTCTGCTAATCCTGTTACCAGTGGCTGCTGCCAGTGGCGATAAGTCGTGTCTTACCGGGTTGGAC
TCAAGACGATAGTTACCGGATAAGGCGCAGCGGTCGGGCTGAACGGGGGGTTCGTGCACACAGCCCAGCT
TGGAGCGAACGACCTACACCGAACTGAGATACCTACAGCGTGAGCTATGAGAAAGCGCCACGCTTCCCGA
AGGGAGAAAGGCGGACAGGTATCCGGTAAGCGGCAGGGTCGGAACAGGAGAGCGCACGAGGGAGCTTCCA
GGGGGAAACGCCTGGTATCTTTATAGTCCTGTCGGGTTTCGCCACCTCTGACTTGAGCGTCGATTTTTGT
GATGCTCGTCAGGGGGGCGGAGCCTATGGAAAAACGCCAGCAACGCGGCCTTTTTACGGTTCCTGGCCTT
TTGCTGGCCTTTTGCTCACATGTGAGGGCCTATTTCCCATGATTCCTTCATATTTGCATATACGATACAA
GGCTGTTAGAGAGATAATTGGAATTAATTTGACTGTAAACACAAAGATATTAGTACAAAATACGTGACGT
AGAAAGTAATAATTTCTTGGGTAGTTTGCAGTTTTAAAATTATGTTTTAAAATGGACTATCATATGCTTA
CCGTAACTTGAAAGTATTTCGATTTCTTGGCTTTATATATCTTGTGGAAAGGACGAAACACCGCTTGTAG
CTAAGCTCACGGAGTTTTAGAGCTAGAAATAGCAAGTTAAAATAAGGCTAGTCCGTTATCAACTTGAAAA
AGTGGCACCGAGTCGGTGCTTTTTTGTTTTAGAGCTAGAAATAGCAAGTTAAAATAAGGCTAGTCCGTTT
TTAGCGCGTGCGCCAATTCTGCAGACAAATGGCTCTAGAGGTACCCGTTACATAACTTACGGTAAATGGC
CCGCCTGGCTGACCGCCCAACGACCCCCGCCCATTGACGTCAATAGTAACGCCAATAGGGACTTTCCATT
GACGTCAATGGGTGGAGTATTTACGGTAAACTGCCCACTTGGCAGTACATCAAGTGTATCATATGCCAAG
TACGCCCCCTATTGACGTCAATGACGGTAAATGGCCCGCCTGGCATTGTGCCCAGTACATGACCTTATGG
GACTTTCCTACTTGGCAGTACATCTACGTATTAGTCATCGCTATTACCATGGTCGAGGTGAGCCCCACGT
TCTGCTTCACTCTCCCCATCTCCCCCCCCTCCCCACCCCCAATTTTGTATTTATTTATTTTTTAATTATT
TTGTGCAGCGATGGGGGCGGGGGGGGGG
